>Addgene plasmid #192260 | pCMV-PARP1_D770A-mCherry | addgene full sequence | sequence record 379245 | Addgene NGS Result
AACCTGCTGGCCATCGAGGTGGCCTACAGTCTGCTCAGGGGAGGGTCTGATGATAGCAGCAAGGATCCCA
TCGATGTCAACTATGAGAAGCTCAAAACTGACATTAAGGTGGTTGACAGAGATTCTGAAGAAGCCGAGAT
CATCAGGAAGTATGTTAAGAACACTCATGCAACCACACACAGTGCGTATGACTTGGAAGTCATCGATATC
TTTAAGATAGAGCGTGAAGGCGAATGCCAGCGTTACAAGCCCTTTAAGCAGCTTCATAACCGAAGATTGC
TGTGGCACGGGTCCAGGACCACCAACTTTGCTGGGATCCTGTCCCAGGGTCTTCGGATAGCCCCGCCTGA
AGCGCCCGTGACAGGCTACATGTTTGGTAAAGGGATCTATTTCGCTGACATGGTCTCCAAGAGTGCCAAC
TACTGCCATACGTCTCAGGGAGACCCAATAGGCTTAATCCTGTTGGGAGAAGTTGCCCTTGGAAACATGT
ATGAACTGAAGCACGCTTCACATATCAGCAAGTTACCCAAGGGCAAGCACAGTGTCAAAGGTTTGGGCAA
AACTACCCCTGATCCTTCAGCTAACATTAGTCTGGATGGTGTAGACGTTCCTCTTGGGACCGGGATTTCA
TCTGGTGTGAATGACACCTCTCTACTATATAACGAGTACATTGTCTATGATATTGCTCAGGTAAATCTGA
AGTATCTGCTGAAACTGAAATTCAATTTTAAGACCTCCCTGTGGTCCCGGGATCCACCGGTCGCCACCAT
GGTGAGCAAGGGCGAGGAGGATAACATGGCCATCATCAAGGAGTTCATGCGCTTCAAGGTGCACATGGAG
GGCTCCGTGAACGGCCACGAGTTCGAGATCGAGGGCGAGGGCGAGGGCCGCCCCTACGAGGGCACCCAGA
CCGCCAAGCTGAAGGTGACCAAGGGTGGCCCCCTGCCCTTCGCCTGGGACATCCTGTCCCCTCAGTTCAT
GTACGGCTCCAAGGCCTACGTGAAGCACCCCGCCGACATCCCCGACTACTTGAAGCTGTCCTTCCCCGAG
GGCTTCAAGTGGGAGCGCGTGATGAACTTCGAGGACGGCGGCGTGGTGACCGTGACCCAGGACTCCTCCC
TGCAGGACGGCGAGTTCATCTACAAGGTGAAGCTGCGCGGCACCAACTTCCCCTCCGACGGCCCCGTAAT
GCAGAAGAAGACCATGGGCTGGGAGGCCTCCTCCGAGCGGATGTACCCCGAGGACGGCGCCCTGAAGGGC
GAGATCAAGCAGAGGCTGAAGCTGAAGGACGGCGGCCACTACGACGCTGAGGTCAAGACCACCTACAAGG
CCAAGAAGCCCGTGCAGCTGCCCGGCGCCTACAACGTCAACATCAAGTTGGACATCACCTCCCACAACGA
GGACTACACCATCGTGGAACAGTACGAACGCGCCGAGGGCCGCCACTCCACCGGCGGCATGGACGAGCTG
TACAAGTAAAGCGGCCGCGACTCTAGATCATAATCAGCCATACCACATTTGTAGAGGTTTTACTTGCTTT
AAAAAACCTCCCACACCTCCCCCTGAACCTGAAACATAAAATGAATGCAATTGTTGTTGTTAACTTGTTT
ATTGCAGCTTATAATGGTTACAAATAAAGCAATAGCATCACAAATTTCACAAATAAAGCATTTTTTTCAC
TGCATTCTAGTTGTGGTTTGTCCAAACTCATCAATGTATCTTAAGGCGTAAATTGTAAGCGTTAATATTT
TGTTAAAATTCGCGTTAAATTTTTGTTAAATCAGCTCATTTTTTAACCAATAGGCCGAAATCGGCAAAAT
CCCTTATAAATCAAAAGAATAGACCGAGATAGGGT
[37 nt withheld, positions 1856-1892]
AAAGAACGTGGACTCCAACGTCAAAGG
[49 nt withheld, positions 1920-1968]
T
[91 nt withheld, positions 1970-2060]
G
[124 nt withheld, positions 2062-2185]
CAGGTGGCACTTTTCGGGGAAATGTGCGCGGAACCCCTATTTGTTTATTTTTCTAAATACATTCAAATAT
GTATCCGCTCATGAGACAATAACCCTGATAAATGCTTCAATAATATTGAAAAAGGAAGAGTCCTGAGGCG
GAAAGAACCAGCTGTGGAATGTGTGTCAGTTAGGGTGTGGAAAGTCCCCAGGCTCCCCAGCAGGCAGAAG
TATGCAAAGCATGCATCTCAATTAGTCAGCAACCAGGTGTGGAAAGTCCCCAGGCTCCCCAGCAGGCAGA
AGTATGCAAAGCATGCATCTCAATTAGTCAGCAACCATAGTCCCGCCCCTAACTCCGCCCATCCCGCCCC
TAACTCCGCCCAGTTCCGCCCATTCTCCGCCCCATGGCTGACTAATTTTTTTTATTTATGCAGAGGCCGA
GGCCGCCTCGGCCTCTGAGCTATTCCAGAAGTAGTGAGGAGGCTTTTTTGGAGGCCTAGGCTTTTGCAAA
GATCGATCAAGAGACAGGATGAGGATCGTTTCGCATGATTGAACAAGATGGATTGCACGCAGGTTCTCCG
GCCGCTTGGGTGGAGAGGCTATTCGGCTATGACTGGGCACAACAGACAATCGGCTGCTCTGATGCCGCCG
TGTTCCGGCTGTCAGCGCAGGGGCGCCCGGTTCTTTTTGTCAAGACCGACCTGTCCGGTGCCCTGAATGA
ACTGCAAGACGAGGCAGCGCGGCTATCGTGGCTGGCCACGACGGGCGTTCCTTGCGCAGCTGTGCTCGAC
GTTGTCACTGAAGCGGGAAGGGACTGGCTGCTATTGGGCGAAGTGCCGGGGCAGGATCTCCTGTCATCTC
ACCTTGCTCCTGCCGAGAAAGTATCCATCATGGCTGATGCAATGCGGCGGCTGCATACGCTTGATCCGGC
TACCTGCCCATTCGACCACCAAGCGAAACATCGCATCGAGCGAGCACGTACTCGGATGGAAGCCGGTCTT
GTCGATCAGGATGATCTGGACGAAGAGCATCAGGGGCTCGCGCCAGCCGAACTGTTCGCCAGGCTCAAGG
CGAGCATGCCCGACGGCGAGGATCTCGTCGTGACCCATGGCGATGCCTGCTTGCCGAATATCATGGTGGA
AAATGGCCGCTTTTCTGGATTCATCGACTGTGGCCGGCTGGGTGTGGCGGACCGCTATCAGGACATAGCG
TTGGCTACCCGTGATATTGCTGAAGAGCTTGGCGGCGAATGGGCTGACCGCTTCCTCGTGCTTTACGGTA
TCGCCGCTCCCGATTCGCAGCGCATCGCCTTCTATCGCCTTCTTGACGAGTTCTTCTGAGCGGGACTCTG
GGGTTCGAAATGACCGACCAAGCGACGCCCAACCTGCCATCACGAGATTTCGATTCCACCGCCGCCTTCT
ATGAAAGGTTGGGCTTCGGAATCGTTTTCCGGGACGCCGGCTGGATGATCCTCCAGCGCGGGGATCTCAT
GCTGGAGTTCTTCGCCCACCCTAGGGGGAGGCTAACTGAAACACGGAAGGAGACAATACCGGAAGGAACC
CGCGCTATGACGGCAATAAAAAGACAGAATAAAACGCACGGTGTTGGGTCGTTTGTTCATAAACGCGGGG
TTCGGTCCCAGGGCTGGCACTCTGTCGATACCCCACCGAGACCCCATTGGGGCCAATACGCCCGCGTTTC
TTCCTTTTCCCCACCCCACCCCCCAAGTTCGGGTGAAGGCCCAGGGCTCGCAGCCAACGTCGGGGCGGCA
GGCCCTGCCATAGCCTCAGGTTACTCATATATACTTTAGATTGATTTAAAACTTCATTTTTAATTTAAAA
GGATCTAGGTGAAGATCCTTTTTGATAATCTCATGACCAAAATCCCTTAACGTGAGTTTTCGTTCCACTG
AGCGTCAGACCCCGTAGAAAAGATCAAAGGATCTTCTTGAGATCCTTTTTTTCTGCGCGTAATCTGCTGC
TTGCAAACAAAAAAACCACCGCTACCAGCGGTGGTTTGTTTGCCGGATCAAGAGCTACCAACTCTTTTTC
CGAAGGTAACTGGCTTCAGCAGAGCGCAGATACCAAATACTGTTCTTCTAGTGTAGCCGTAGTTAGGCCA
CCACTTCAAGAACTCTGTAGCACCGCCTACATACCTCGCTCTGCTAATCCTGTTACCAGTGGCTGCTGCC
AGTGGCGATAAGTCGTGTCTTACCGGGTTGGACTCAAGACGATAGTTACCGGATAAGGCGCAGCGGTCGG
GCTGAACGGGGGGTTCGTGCACACAGCCCAGCTTGGAGCGAACGACCTACACCGAACTGAGATACCTACA
GCGTGAGCTATGAGAAAGCGCCACGCTTCCCGAAGGGAGAAAGGCGGACAGGTATCCGGTAAGCGGCAGG
GTCGGAACAGGAGAGCGCACGAGGGAGCTTCCAGGGGGAAACGCCTGGTATCTTTATAGTCCTGTCGGGT
TTCGCCACCTCTGACTTGAGCGTCGATTTTTGTGATGCTCGTCAGGGGGGCGGAGCCTATGGAAAAACGC
CAGCAACGCGGCCTTTTTACGGTTCCTGGCCTTTTGCTGGCCTTTTGCTCACATGTTCTTTCCTGCGTTA
TCCCCTGATTCTGTGGATAACCGTATTACCGCCATGCATTAGTTATTAATAGTAATCAATTACGGGGTCA
TTAGTTCATAGCCCATATATGGAGTTCCGCGTTACATAACTTACGGTAAATGGCCCGCCTGGCTGACCGC
CCAACGACCCCCGCCCATTGACGTCAATAATGACGTATGTTCCCATAGTAACGCCAATAGGGACTTTCCA
TTGACGTCAATGGGTGGAGTATTTACGGTAAACTGCCCACTTGGCAGTACATCAAGTGTATCATATGCCA
AGTACGCCCCCTATTGACGTCAATGACGGTAAATGGCCCGCCTGGCATTATGCCCAGTACATGACCTTAT
GGGACTTTCCTACTTGGCAGTACATCTACGTATTAGTCATCGCTATTACCATGGTGATGCGGTTTTGGCA
GTACATCAATGGGCGTGGATAGCGGTTTGACTCACGGGGATTTCCAAGTCTCCACCCCATTGACGTCAAT
GGGAGTTTGTTTTGGCACCAAAATCAACGGGACTTTCCAAAATGTCGTAACAACTCCGCCCCATTGACGC
AAATGGGCGGTAGGCGTGTACGGTGGGAGGTCTATATAAGCAGAGCTGGTTTAGTGAACCGTCAGATCCG
CTAGCACCATGGCGGAGTCTTCGGATAAGCTCTATCGAGTCGAGTACGCCAAGAGCGGGCGCGCCTCTTG
CAAGAAATGCAGCGAGAGCATCCCCAAGGACTCGCTCCGGATGGCCATCATGGTGCAGTCGCCCATGTTT
GATGGAAAAGTCCCACACTGGTACCACTTCTCCTGCTTCTGGAAGGTGGGCCACTCCATCCGGCACCCTG
ACGTTGAGGTGGATGGGTTCTCTGAGCTTCGGTGGGATGACCAGCAGAAAGTCAAGAAGACAGCGGAAGC
TGGAGGAGTGACAGGCAAAGGCCAGGATGGAATTGGTAGCAAGGCAGAGAAGACTCTGGGTGACTTTGCA
GCAGAGTATGCCAAGTCCAACAGAAGTACGTGCAAGGGGTGTATGGAGAAGATAGAAAAGGGCCAGGTGC
GCCTGTCCAAGAAGATGGTGGACCCGGAGAAGCCACAGCTAGGCATGATTGACCGCTGGTACCATCCAGG
CTGCTTTGTCAAGAACAGGGAGGAGCTGGGTTTCCGGCCCGAGTACAGTGCGAGTCAGCTCAAGGGCTTC
AGCCTCCTTGCTACAGAGGATAAGGAAGCCCTGAAGAAGCAGCTCCCAGGAGTCAAGAGTGAAGGAAAGA
GAAAAGGCGATGAGGTGGATGGAGTGGATGAAGTGGCGAAGAAGAAATCTAAAAAAGAAAAAGACAAGGA
TAGTAAGCTTGAAAAAGCCCTAAAGGCTCAGAACGACCTGATCTGGAACATCAAGGACGAGCTAAAGAAA
GTGTGTTCAACTAATGACCTGAAGGAGCTACTCATCTTCAACAAGCAGCAAGTGCCTTCTGGGGAGTCGG
CGATCTTGGACCGAGTAGCTGATGGCATGGTGTTCGGTGCCCTCCTTCCCTGCGAGGAATGCTCGGGTCA
GCTGGTCTTCAAGAGCGATGCCTATTACTGCACTGGGGACGTCACTGCCTGGACCAAGTGTATGGTCAAG
ACACAGACACCCAACCGGAAGGAGTGGGTAACCCCAAAGGAATTCCGAGAAATCTCTTACCTCAAGAAAT
TGAAGGTTAAAAAGCAGGACCGTATATTCCCCCCAGAAACCAGCGCCTCCGTGGCGGCCACGCCTCCGCC
CTCCACAGCCTCGGCTCCTGCTGCTGTGAACTCCTCTGCTTCAGCAGATAAGCCATTATCCAACATGAAG
ATCCTGACTCTCGGGAAGCTGTCCCGGAACAAGGATGAAGTGAAGGCCATGATTGAGAAACTCGGGGGGA
AGTTGACGGGGACGGCCAACAAGGCTTCCCTGTGCATCAGCACCAAAAAGGAGGTGGAAAAGATGAATAA
GAAGATGGAGGAAGTAAAGGAAGCCAACATCCGAGTTGTGTCTGAGGACTTCCTCCAGGACGTCTCCGCC
TCCACCAAGAGCCTTCAGGAGTTGTTCTTAGCGCACATCTTGTCCCCTTGGGGGGCAGAGGTGAAGGCAG
AGCCTGTTGAAGTTGTGGCCCCAAGAGGGAAGTCAGGGGCTGCGCTCTCCAAAAAAAGCAAGGGCCAGGT
CAAGGAGGAAGGTATCAACAAATCTGAAAAGAGAATGAAATTAACTCTTAAAGGAGGAGCAGCTGTGGAT
CCTGATTCTGGACTGGAACACTCTGCGCATGTCCTGGAGAAAGGTGGGAAGGTCTTCAGTGCCACCCTTG
GCCTGGTGGACATCGTTAAAGGAACCAACTCCTACTACAAGCTCCAGCTTCTGGAGGACGACAAGGAAAA
CAGGTATTGGATATTCAGGTCCTGGGGCCGTGTGGGTACGGTGATCGGTAGCAACAAACTGGAACAGATG
CCGTCCAAGGAGGATGCCATTGAGCACTTCATGAAATTATATGAAGAAAAAACCGGGAACGCTTGGCACT
CCAAAAATTTCACGAAGTATCCCAAAAAGTTCTACCCCCTGGAGATTGACTATGGCCAGGATGAAGAGGC
AGTGAAGAAGCTGACAGTAAATCCTGGCACCAAGTCCAAGCTCCCCAAGCCAGTTCAGGACCTCATCAAG
ATGATCTTTGATGTGGAAAGTATGAAGAAAGCCATGGTGGAGTATGAGATCGACCTTCAGAAGATGCCCT
TGGGGAAGCTGAGCAAAAGGCAGATCCAGGCCGCATACTCCATCCTCAGTGAGGTCCAGCAGGCGGTGTC
TCAGGGCAGCAGCGACTCTCAGATCCTGGATCTCTCAAATCGCTTTTACACCCTGATCCCCCACGACTTT
GGGATGAAGAAGCCTCCGCTCCTGAACAATGCAGACAGTGTGCAGGCCAAGGTGGAAATGCTTGAC
Features (pLannotate 1.2.2; 14 found; start..end, strand, type, name):
    769..1476    +  CDS            mCherry: mCherry is a basic (constitutively fluorescent) red fluorescent protein published in 2004, derived from Discosoma sp.. It is reported to be a very rapidly-maturing monomer with low acid sensitivity.
   1496..1579    +  CDS            large T antigen (fragment): large T antigen from SV40 (simian virus 40)
   1602..1723    +  polyA_signal   SV40 poly(A) signal: SV40 polyadenylation signal
   1757..2185    -  rep_origin     f1 ori (sequence partly withheld): f1 bacteriophage origin of replication; arrow indicates direction of (+) strand synthesis
   2212..2316    +  promoter       AmpR promoter: bla
   2318..2675    +  promoter       SV40 promoter: SV40 enhancer and early promoter
   2710..3504    +  CDS            NeoR/KanR: aminoglycoside phosphotransferase from Tn5; aph(3')-II (or nptII); confers resistance to neomycin, kanamycin, and G418 (Geneticin®)
   3525..3677    +  CDS            ble (fragment): BLE_KLEPN - Experimental evidence at protein level: Swiss-Prot protein existence level 1. Binding protein with a strong affinity to the bleomycin family of antibiotics. Binds to CL990; an antimitotic-antibiotic compound. From Klebsiella pneumoniae.
   3736..3783    +  polyA_signal   HSV TK poly(A) signal: herpes simplex virus thymidine kinase polyadenylation signal (Cole and Stacy, 1985)
   3874..3890    -  polyA_signal   bGH poly(A) signal (fragment): bovine growth hormone polyadenylation signal
   4112..4700    +  rep_origin     ori: high-copy-number ColE1/pMB1/pBR322/pUC origin of replication
   4875..5178    +  enhancer       CMV enhancer: human cytomegalovirus immediate early enhancer
   5179..5382    +  promoter       CMV promoter: human cytomegalovirus (CMV) immediate early promoter
   5414..744     +  CDS            PARP1 (across the origin): PARP1_HUMAN - Also known as ADPRT From Homo sapiens (Human).
