[The description below was written by a language model from this plasmid's Addgene catalogue record and pLannotate feature annotations shown in this document.]
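Description:
pCMV-PARP1_D770A-mCherry is a 7,711 bp mammalian expression plasmid that produces human PARP1 (poly(ADP-ribose) polymerase 1) carrying the D770A point mutation, fused at its C terminus to the red fluorescent protein mCherry. It was made from the parental pCMV-PARP1-mCherry plasmid by exchanging a roughly 400 bp BlpI–EcoRV fragment that carries the mutation, which is why the recorded insert size is far smaller than the PARP1 coding sequence. In the annotated sequence, the CMV immediate-early enhancer and promoter lie directly upstream of the PARP1 open reading frame. That frame spans the numbering origin of the circular map and is followed closely by mCherry. An SV40 polyadenylation signal terminates the transcript, and a short SV40 large T antigen fragment is annotated just before it.

The rest of the plasmid has the layout of a standard kanamycin-resistant fluorescent-protein fusion vector. A high-copy ColE1/pUC-type origin supports propagation in E. coli, and an f1 origin is also present. The Tn5 NeoR/KanR gene is preceded by both a bacterial (bla) promoter and the SV40 early promoter and is followed by an HSV TK poly(A) signal. This arrangement gives kanamycin selection in bacteria and can allow G418 selection in mammalian cells. Short ble and bGH poly(A) fragments are also annotated and appear to be leftover backbone sequence.

The construct is intended for expressing fluorescently tagged mutant PARP1 in mammalian cells. The associated study concerns allosteric regulation of PARP-1 DNA binding and the target residence time of phthalazinone-based inhibitors. This suggests use in imaging the mutant's cellular behaviour, although the record does not state what the D770A substitution does.
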