Addgene plasmid #192260: pCMV-PARP1_D770A-mCherry
Purpose: Expresses PARP1 D770A mutant in mammalian cells. Tagged with mCherry.
Depositing lab: Michael Cohen. Depositing organization: Oregon Health & Science University. Publication: Allosteric regulation of DNA binding and target residence time drive the cytotoxicity of phthalazinone-based PARP-1 inhibitors. Arnold MR, Langelier MF, Gartrell J, Kirby IT, Sanderson DJ, Bejan DS, Sileikyte J, Sundalam SK, Nagarajan S, Marimuthu P, Duell AK, Shelat AA, Pascal JM, Cohen MS. Cell Chem Biol. 2022 Dec 15;29(12):1694-1708.e10. doi: 10.1016/j.chembiol.2022.11.006. Epub 2022 Dec 8. PubMed 36493759.
Backbone
  Vector backbone: pCMV-PARP1-mCherry
  Backbone size w/o insert (bp): 7307
  Total vector size (bp): 7711
  Vector type: Mammalian Expression
Growth in bacteria
  Bacterial resistance: Kanamycin, 50 μg/mL
  Growth temperature: 37°C
  Growth strain: DH5alpha
  Copy number: Unknown
Gene/Insert
  Gene/Insert name: PARP1_D770A
  Species: H. sapiens (human)
  Insert size (bp): 404
  Mutation: D770A
  Entrez Gene: PARP1 (a.k.a. ADPRT, ADPRT 1, ADPRT1, ARTD1, PARP, PARP-1, PARS, PPOL, Poly-PARP, pADPRT-1)
  Promoter: CMV
  Tag / fusion protein: mCherry (C terminal on backbone)
  Cloning method: Restriction Enzyme; 5′ cloning site BlpI (not destroyed); 3′ cloning site EcoRV (not destroyed)
  Sequencing primers: 5′ CMV; 3′ SV40
Resource information
  A portion of this plasmid was derived from a plasmid made by: Backbone gifted from Dr. G. Timinszky (Hungarian Academy of Sciences)
Terms and licenses: Academic/Nonprofit Terms; Industry Terms: Not Available to Industry
How to cite: pCMV-PARP1_D770A-mCherry was a gift from Michael Cohen (Addgene plasmid # 192260 ; http://n2t.net/addgene:192260 ; RRID:Addgene_192260)
